>Addgene plasmid #174882 | pTV-Nanog_2-5prime-1000-24MS96T-3F_NeoR | addgene full sequence | sequence record 345235 | Addgene NGS Result
CTAAATTGTAAGCGTTAATATTTTGTTAAAATTCGCGTTAAATTTTTGTTAAATCAGCTCATTTTTTAAC
CAATAGGCCGAAATCGGCAAAATCCCTTATAAATCAAAAGAATAGACCGAGATAGGGT
[37 nt withheld, positions 129-165]
AAAGAACGTGGACTCCAACGTCAAAGG
[49 nt withheld, positions 193-241]
T
[91 nt withheld, positions 243-333]
G
[124 nt withheld, positions 335-458]
CCCATTCGCCATTCAGGCTGCGCAACTGTTGGGAAGGGCGATCGGTGCGGGCCTCTTCGCTATTACGCCA
GCTGGCGAAAGGGGGATGTGCTGCAAGGCGATTAAGTTGGGTAACGCCAGGGTTTTCCCAGTCACGACGT
TGTAAAACGACGGCCAGTGAGCGCGCGTAATACGACTCACTATAGGGCGAATTGGTTTGACATGCCTGCA
AGTGCAGGGCATGGACCAACTTACTAAGGTAGCCCGAGTCTTAAGCAGGACACAGGCTCTTTCTTCAGAC
TTGCGTTAAAAAGCCGCACTTTTGGAGGGAAGATTTCCCCAGGCTTCCCAATGTGAAGAGCAAGCAAGAA
ACGCTGAGTGCTGAAAGGAAAGCCGTGTATAAACAGAGACTTTGGCAGCAAGGTCTGACTCTTTCATGTC
TGTAGAAAGAATGGAAGAGGAAACTCAGATCCCCCACTTGACCTGAAACTTCCCACTAGAGATCGCCAGG
GTCTGGAGGTGCAGCCGTGGTTAAAAGATGAATAAAGTGAAATGAGGTAAAGCCTCTTTTTGGGGGGGGG
GATGTCTTTAGATCAGAGGATGCCCCCTAAGCTTTCCCTCCCTCCCAGTCTGGGTCACCTTACAGCTTCT
TTTGCATTACAATGTCCATGGTGGACCCTGCAGGTGGGATTAACTGTGAATTCACAGGGCTGGTGGGGCG
TGGGTGCCGCCTGGGTGCCTGGGAGAATAGGGGGTGGGTAGGGTAGGAGGCTTGAGGGGGGAGGAGCAGG
ACCTACCCTTTAAATCTATCGCCTTGAGCCGTTGGCCTTCAGATAGGCTGATTTGGTTGGTGTCTTGCTC
TTTCTGTGGGAAGGCTGCGGCTCACTTCCTTCTGACTTCTTGATAATTTTGCATTAGACATTTAACTCTT
CTTTCTATGATCTTTCCTTCTAGACACTGAGTTTTTTGGTTGTTGCCTAAAACCTTTTCAGAAATCCCTT
CCCTCGCCATCACACTGACATGAGTGTGGGTCTTCCTGGTCCCCACAGTTTGCCTAGTTCTGAGGAAGCA
TCGAATTCTGGGAACGCCTCATCAATGCCTGCAGTTTTTCATCCCCAGGTAAGCGATAAGTATTCGATCA
TGCATTGGTTAGCGGCCGCGAATTCGCCCTTGGATCCGGAATGACCACCAGGCATTCCGATGCCACGATG
GACCATCAGGCCATCGAGCTGCAGAAGTGACGACCACGCACTTCGGAGTGACAGAGGAGGATCACCCCTC
TGGCCACCAGAGTAGAGCATCAGCCTACTCACAGAGCCTACGGAGGACCACCCCGTAGGAGTAGAGCGAG
GAGCACCAGCCCTCGCGTGTGACGCACGAGCATCAGCCGTGCGATGGTAAGATCCGGAATGACCACCAGG
CATTCCTCCAAGGCGATGGACCATCAGGCCATCGAGGACTCGAAGTGACGACCACGCACTTCGTGAAGGC
AGAGGAGGATCACCCCTCTGCCCACAGGAGTAGAGCATCAGCCTACTCCAAGCAGCTACGGAGGACCACC
CCGTAGAAGTAGGGCGAGGAGCACCAGCCCTCGCCATGGTGGCACGAGCATCAGCCGTGCAGGGTATAGA
TCCGGAATGACCACCAGGCATTCCTGGCCAACGATGGACCATCAGGCCATCGGCATAGCGAAGTGACGAC
CACGCACTTCAGGGTAGCAGAGGAGGATCACCCCTCTGGCCACACGAGTAGAGCATCAGCCTACTCCACA
GGACTACGGAGGACCACCCCGTAGAAAGTGGGCGAGGAGCACCAGCCCTCGCCGTGATGGCACGAGCATC
AGCCGTGCGTTAGGAAGATCTCGATTCGATGCAGCCTAGTTAGGGGTCGACTAGTCTACTCACTATCTCT
ATCACTGATAGGGAAACCTTCCTCTCTCTATCACTGATAGGGACCTTTTCCCTTCTCTATCACTGATAGG
GACCCATATTCTCCTAGTTTAACTTCTATCTCTATCACTGATAGGGAAACTCACTTCTCTCTATCACTGA
TAGGGACCTTATCCCCTCTCTATCACTGATAGGGATATTATATTTCCTAGTATTCACCTCCTCTCTATCA
CTGATAGGGATTCACCATTTTCTCTATCACTGATAGGGATATTTCCTTCTCTCTATCACTGATAGGGACA
TATTTTTCCCTAGTCAATCCTCACTCTCTATCACTGATAGGGACTAACAAAATTCTCTATCACTGATAGG
GAAAACCAAACATCTCTATCACTGATAGGGATCATCATTTTCCTAGTATAACCATACTCTCTATCACTGA
TAGGGATCACCCCCACTCTCTATCACTGATAGGGATTACACAACTTCTCTATCACTGATAGGGACTCTCT
TTATCCTAGTCACATTAACATCTCTATCACTGATAGGGACACCTTTTCATCTCTATCACTGATAGGGACA
TCCATTATTCTCTATCACTGATAGGGACATTAACTCTCCTAGTAAAATCCCCATCTCTATCACTGATAGG
GAAACCTCATCATCTCTATCACTGATAGGGAATCTATTCCATCTCTATCACTGATAGGGATATCTTTTAT
CCTAGTCCTAACATCATCTCTATCACTGATAGGGAACCCAAACTTTCTCTATCACTGATAGGGACCAATT
TACCTCTCTATCACTGATAGGGAATCTTCTTATCCTAGTACAAAACTAATCTCTATCACTGATAGGGAAT
CCCTCCCTTCTCTATCACTGATAGGGATACCTTTCCTTCTCTATCACTGATAGGGAATTACTTTTACCTA
GTAATACCTCAATCTCTATCACTGATAGGGAAAATCACTAATCTCTATCACTGATAGGGATTTTTATTAT
TCTCTATCACTGATAGGGAACTCCTTTAACCTAGTCTATTCCATTTCTCTATCACTGATAGGGATTCACT
ACCCTCTCTATCACTGATAGGGATTATTTCTTCTCTCTATCACTGATAGGGAATTTTTCCTTCCTAGTAC
CATAACCCTCTCTATCACTGATAGGGAACACCAATATTCTCTATCACTGATAGGGACATTATTTATTCTC
TATCACTGATAGGGAATTATTACTCCCTAGTTCTTACATTATCTCTATCACTGATAGGGAACCCCTCTCC
TCTCTATCACTGATAGGGATATCAATCACTCTCTATCACTGATAGGGACCTATTATACCCTAGTCCAATA
TATATCTCTATCACTGATAGGGACCACACTTCTTCTCTATCACTGATAGGGATCACCTTATATCTCTATC
ACTGATAGGGACACTCTCTATCCTAGTCCAATCCTTTTCTCTATCACTGATAGGGATAAACACATCTCTC
TATCACTGATAGGGATACATTTTACTCTCTATCACTGATAGGGATTCTCCCTTTCCTAGTCTTAACTTCT
TCTCTATCACTGATAGGGATTTTTCCAATTCTCTATCACTGATAGGGAATCACTTCATTCTCTATCACTG
ATAGGGATTATTTCTCCCCTAGTTCACTCCTACTCTCTATCACTGATAGGGACTCCCAATATTCTCTATC
ACTGATAGGGATATTTTTCTCTCTCTATCACTGATAGGGACACCTCCTCTCCTAGTTACCACAACTTCTC
TATCACTGATAGGGAATACTCTCAATCTCTATCACTGATAGGGATTTCTATTTCTCTCTATCACTGATAG
GGAATACCCTCTACCTAGTAACAAATCTTTCTCTATCACTGATAGGGAATAATATATCTCTCTATCACTG
ATAGGGATCTTATACCCTCTCTATCACTGATAGGGACCTTCCACCTCCTAGTTAATCAAATATCTCTATC
ACTGATAGGGATAATCTACTTTCTCTATCACTGATAGGGAAACTCATCCATCTCTATCACTGATAGGGAT
TTTTAACTTCCTAGTATCCATTCTATCTCTATCACTGATAGGGATAATACAAACTCTCTATCACTGATAG
GGATACTCTCCTTTCTCTATCACTGATAGGGACCTTATTTTCCCTAGTATAATCCCTATCTCTATCACTG
ATAGGGAACATTAACTATCTCTATCACTGATAGGGATTTTATTCCTTCTCTATCACTGATAGGGAACTTA
CCTATCCTAGTATACCCATAATCTCTATCACTGATAGGGAAACCAAAATTTCTCTATCACTGATAGGGAA
TCCAATTACTCTCTATCACTGATAGGGATTTCTATCTCCCTAGTTTAAAACCAATCTCTATCACTGATAG
GGAACCCCTAAACTCTCTATCACTGATAGGGATTTCTCTTATTCTCTATCACTGATAGGGACCTTCTCTC
ACCTAGTCTACTCACTATCTCTATCACTGATAGGGAAACCTTCCTCTCTCTATCACTGATAGGGACCTTT
TCCCTTCTCTATCACTGATAGGGACCCATATTCTCCTAGTACACTATAAATCTCTATCACTGATAGGGAA
AACATACCTTCTCTATCACTGATAGGGACTATATTTTTTCTCTATCACTGATAGGGATCTAATACTTCCT
AGTACTTTAAATATCTCTATCACTGATAGGGAATCTACTAAATCTCTATCACTGATAGGGACCCATAAAC
TTCTCTATCACTGATAGGGATATTCTTTAACCTAGTACAATACCATTCTCTATCACTGATAGGGACCCCC
CTAATTCTCTATCACTGATAGGGAATTTTTTTCCTCTCTATCACTGATAGGGATTATCTCTTCCCTAGTT
CCTCTTAAATCTCTATCACTGATAGGGATCTCACTACTTCTCTATCACTGATAGGGAAACTCATAACTCT
CTATCACTGATAGGGAAAATTATCTTCCTAGTAAAACACCTATCTCTATCACTGATAGGGATATTATACC
ATCTCTATCACTGATAGGGATTTATCATTTTCTCTATCACTGATAGGGATTTTTACCATCCTAGTTAAAA
ATATCTCTCTATCACTGATAGGGATCACTAACTCTCTCTATCACTGATAGGGAACTATTCTATTCTCTAT
CACTGATAGGGACACTTTTTAACCTAGTACATTACCCATCTCTATCACTGATAGGGAACCTATCTCTTCT
CTATCACTGATAGGGATATTTTTTCATCTCTATCACTGATAGGGAAAACTTTACACCTAGGATTACCCTG
TTATCCCTACTCGACATCGATTAGCTGATACGATAAAGCTTCTGACCTCTTCTCTTCCTCCCACAGGGAT
GTCTGAGCTACGATACAGAGATCCTCACAGTTGAGTACGGATTTCTGCCCATTGGCAAAATAGTCGAGGA
AAGGATTGAATGCACAGTTTACACAGTGGACAAGAATGGCTTTGTCTATACACAGCCAATAGCCCAGTGG
CATAACCGAGGAGAGCAAGAGGTATTCGAGTATTGTCTCGAAGATGGGAGTATCATCCGAGCCACCAAAG
ACCACAAATTCATGACAACAGACGGACAAATGCTGCCTATTGACGAAATATTTGAGAGAGGTTTGGATCT
GAAGCAGGTTGACGGGCTGCCCGCCGGAGCCGGTGCCGGAGCTGCAAGCGGGAAAGAGAAAACACATGTT
TCCCGGCCTAGGGATTACAAGGATGACGACGATAAGGGCACTGCAAGCAGTGACTATAAGGATGATGATG
ACAAAGGGTCTGGTGGGGGCGACTATAAGGATGACGATGACAAGCGGCCTAGGCTTAATAGCAACATGGA
CGCAGACCTTTATGGATATAAGTGGGCTCGCGACAATGTAGGACAGAGCGGCGCTACTATTTATCGGCTC
TATGGAAAACCCGATGCTCCCGAGCTGTTCCTGAAGCACGGCAAGGGATCCGTAGCAAACGACGTTACAG
ACGAAATGGTACGACTCAACTGGTTGACAGAATTTATGCCCCTGCCCACTATCAAGCACTTCATAAGAAC
TCCTGATGACGCTTGGCTGCTGACAACCGCAATCCCCGGTAAAACAGCATTCCAGGTCCTTGAAGAGTAT
CCAGACTCTGGTGAGAATATTGTGGACGCACTGGCAGTATTCCTCAGGCGGCTCCACAGTATTCCTGTTT
GCAATTGTCCCTTTAACTCTGACAGGGTATTCAGGCTCGCCCAGGCCCAATCACGAATGAATAATGGCTT
GGTTGATGCAAGCGATTTCGATGATGAACGCAATGGCTGGCCTGTTGAACAAGTTTGGAAAGAAATGCAC
AAGCTCCTGCCCTTTTCACCCGATTCTGTAGTGACTCACGGGGACTTCAGCCTCGACAATTTGATCTTCG
ATGAAGGAAAGCTTATCGGCTGCATAGATGTTGGGCGCGTTGGGATAGCCGACAGATACCAGGACCTGGC
CATATTGTGGAATTGTCTCGGCGAGTTTTCCCCTAGCTTGCAAAAACGGCTCTTTCAGAAGTATGGCATA
GATAACCCCGACATGAATAAACTTCAATTCCATCTGATGCTTGACGAGTTCTTCGGAACTGCTGGAGCTG
GAGCTGGGGCTGTAAAGGGAGGAGGTGGATCTGGTGGAGGAGGTAGTGGAGGAGGTGGAAGTGGTGGGGG
AGTAAAGATCATCAGTCGAAAATCCCTGGGCACCCAAAATGTATACGATATTGGGGTCGAGAAAGATCAC
AATTTTCTCCTGAAGAATGGTCTGGTTGCAAGCAATTGCTTCGAGAACTATTCTTGCTTACAAGGGTCTG
CTACTGAGATGCTCTGCACAGAGGCTGGTAAGGAATTCAGTCCCCGAAGAACCCAGTAAATTAGGGTAAG
AGTAGAAAAAACGGGCTGAAGGGTTATTGCTTCTTTATGAACCGTAGTAGTCATTAACATAAGCGGGTGT
CCTTATCACTCTTCTGGAAACCCCTCTGAGTTTGACCGGTGATACGTTGGCCTTCTAGTCTGAAATAGAG
ATCCGGGACACAGGACGGAGCAATATAAGGCTCTTGTGTGTATTTGAGAACCTAAATATTTGGGCTCTTT
GGAATATGTTCGGGGGCAGTGAGTGGTGTCTTCAGTAGCAGGGAGACCTAACATCCTAGCTTGGAATGAG
CACCCCATTTTTTTGGTGAGGTTATACAGTTAGTTTGCAATTTGCCCAAATGGCCGTTTTCTCCAGCAGA
AGCAGTTAGCATTTCTCTCAACCTTTGGGAATATGGATGTCACTTAGCAGTTCTGGGTTTGTGAGCTCAG
TGCTCCTTCCAAACCCCAAACAAGTGTACACAGTTTAAGTCATTCATTCTTATAGCTAGCATCTGGAGCC
AAGGTCTGAAGCTCATTGTCTGTACAGAGTCAGCCCAGTACTCAGGCTTGTAAATGGTAGAACCAAGAGG
CTGCTAGGCTGTGTGTGCCACGGTGCTCAGGTGCGTGTTGTGATGCTCGGGTGTGTGCAGCGATGCTCGG
GTGTGTGCAGTGATGCTCGGGTGTGTGCAGCGGTGCTTGGGTGTGTGGAGCGCTAGGAAGTGTGTGTCCC
CTTTTTTCTGAGCTTTTAAATTAATGTCTGTCATCTTGCCTGCACTTGCAGGCATGTCAAACCAGCTTTT
GTTCCCTTTAGTGAGGGTTAATTGCGCGCTTGGCGTAATCATGGTCATAGCTGTTTCCTGTGTGAAATTG
TTATCCGCTCACAATTCCACACAACATACGAGCCGGAAGCATAAAGTGTAAAGCCTGGGGTGCCTAATGA
GTGAGCTAACTCACATTAATTGCGTTGCGCTCACTGCCCGCTTTCCAGTCGGGAAACCTGTCGTGCCAGC
TGCATTAATGAATCGGCCAACGCGCGGGGAGAGGCGGTTTGCGTATTGGGCCGCTTCCTCGCTCACTGAC
TCGCTGCGCTCGGTCGTTCGGCTGCGGCGAGCGGTATCAGCTCACTCAAAGGCGGTAATACGGTTATCCA
CAGAATCAGGGGATAACGCAGGAAAGAACATGTGAGCAAAAGGCCAGCAAAAGGCCAGGAACCGTAAAAA
GGCCGCGTTGCTGGCGTTTTTCCATAGGCTCCGCCCCCCTGACGAGCATCACAAAAATCGACGCTCAAGT
CAGAGGTGGCGAAACCCGACAGGACTATAAAGATACCAGGCGTTTCCCCCTGGAAGCTCCCTCGTGCGCT
CTCCTGTTCCGACCCTGCCGCTTACCGGATACCTGTCCGCCTTTCTCCCTTCGGGAAGCGTGGCGCTTTC
TCATAGCTCACGCTGTAGGTATCTCAGTTCGGTGTAGGTCGTTCGCTCCAAGCTGGGCTGTGTGCACGAA
CCCCCCGTTCAGCCCGACCGCTGCGCCTTATCCGGTAACTATCGTCTTGAGTCCAACCCGGTAAGACACG
ACTTATCGCCACTGGCAGCAGCCACTGGTAACAGGATTAGCAGAGCGAGGTATGTAGGCGGTGCTACAGA
GTTCTTGAAGTGGTGGCCTAACTACGGCTACACTAGAAGAACAGTATTTGGTATCTGCGCTCTGCTGAAG
CCAGTTACCTTCGGAAAAAGAGTTGGTAGCTCTTGATCCGGCAAACAAACCACCGCTGGTAGCGGTGGTT
TTTTTGTTTGCAAGCAGCAGATTACGCGCAGAAAAAAAGGATCTCAAGAAGATCCTTTGATCTTTTCTAC
GGGGTCTGACGCTCAGTGGAACGAAAACTCACGTTAAGGGATTTTGGTCATGAGATTATCAAAAAGGATC
TTCACCTAGATCCTTTTAAATTAAAAATGAAGTTTTAAATCAATCTAAAGTATATATGAGTAAACTTGGT
CTGACAGTTACCAATGCTTAATCAGTGAGGCACCTATCTCAGCGATCTGTCTATTTCGTTCATCCATAGT
TGCCTGACTCCCCGTCGTGTAGATAACTACGATACGGGAGGGCTTACCATCTGGCCCCAGTGCTGCAATG
ATACCGCGGCTGCCACGCTCACCGGCTCCAGATTTATCAGCAATAAACCAGCCAGCCGGAAGGGCCGAGC
GCAGAAGTGGTCCTGCAACTTTATCCGCCTCCATCCAGTCTATTAATTGTTGCCGGGAAGCTAGAGTAAG
TAGTTCGCCAGTTAATAGTTTGCGCAACGTTGTTGCCATTGCTACAGGCATCGTGGTGTCACGCTCGTCG
TTTGGTATGGCTTCATTCAGCTCCGGTTCCCAACGATCAAGGCGAGTTACATGATCCCCCATGTTGTGCA
AAAAAGCGGTTAGCTCCTTCGGTCCTCCGATCGTTGTCAGAAGTAAGTTGGCCGCAGTGTTATCACTCAT
GGTTATGGCAGCACTGCATAATTCTCTTACTGTCATGCCATCCGTAAGATGCTTTTCTGTGACTGGTGAG
TACTCAACCAAGTCATTCTGAGAATAGTGTATGCGGCGACCGAGTTGCTCTTGCCCGGCGTCAATACGGG
ATAATACCGCGCCACATAGCAGAACTTTAAAAGTGCTCATCATTGGAAAACGTTCTTCGGGGCGAAAACT
CTCAAGGATCTTACCGCTGTTGAGATCCAGTTCGATGTAACCCACTCGTGCACCCAACTGATCTTCAGCA
TCTTTTACTTTCACCAGCGTTTCTGGGTGAGCAAAAACAGGAAGGCAAAATGCCGCAAAAAAGGGAATAA
GGGCGACACGGAAATGTTGAATACTCATACTCTTCCTTTTCAATATTATTGAAGCATTTATCAGGGTTAT
TGTCTCATGAGCGGATACATATTTGAATGTATTTAGAAAAATAAACAAATAGGGATTCCGCGCACATTTC
CCCGAAAAGTGCCAC
Features (pLannotate 1.2.2; 114 found; start..end, strand, type, name):
     30..458     -  rep_origin     f1 ori (sequence partly withheld): f1 bacteriophage origin of replication; arrow indicates direction of (+) strand synthesis
    463..618     -  CDS            lacZα (fragment): LacZα fragment of β-galactosidase; lacZ fragment
    626..644     +  promoter       T7 promoter: promoter for bacteriophage T7 RNA polymerase
   1458..1583    +  CDS            Nanog (fragment): NANOG_MOUSE - Also known as Ecat4, Enk. Experimental evidence at protein level: Swiss-Prot protein existence level 1. Transcription regulator involved in inner cell mass and embryonic stem (ES) cells proliferation and self-renewal (PubMed:25825768). Imposes pluripotency on ES cells and prevents their differentiation towards extraembryonic endoderm and trophectoderm lineages. Blocks bone morphogenetic protein-induced mesoderm differentiation of ES cells by physically interacting with SMAD1 and interfering with the recruitment of coactivators to the active SMAD transcriptional complexes. Acts as
   2337..2362    -  promoter       PLtetO-1 promoter (fragment): modified phage lambda PL promoter with tet operator sites (Lutz and Bujard, 1997)
   2373..2391    -  promoter       PLtetO-1 promoter (fragment): modified phage lambda PL promoter with tet operator sites (Lutz and Bujard, 1997)
   2401..2420    -  promoter       tight TRE promoter (fragment): Tet-responsive promoter PTight, consisting of seven tet operator sequences followed by the minimal CMV promoter
   2445..2465    -  promoter       PLtetO-1 promoter (fragment): modified phage lambda PL promoter with tet operator sites (Lutz and Bujard, 1997)
   2476..2494    -  promoter       PLtetO-1 promoter (fragment): modified phage lambda PL promoter with tet operator sites (Lutz and Bujard, 1997)
   2505..2524    -  promoter       PLtetO-1 promoter (fragment): modified phage lambda PL promoter with tet operator sites (Lutz and Bujard, 1997)
   2550..2569    -  promoter       PLtetO-1 promoter (fragment): modified phage lambda PL promoter with tet operator sites (Lutz and Bujard, 1997)
   2579..2598    -  promoter       PLtetO-1 promoter (fragment): modified phage lambda PL promoter with tet operator sites (Lutz and Bujard, 1997)
   2608..2626    -  promoter       PLtetO-1 promoter (fragment): modified phage lambda PL promoter with tet operator sites (Lutz and Bujard, 1997)
   2653..2671    -  promoter       PLtetO-1 promoter (fragment): modified phage lambda PL promoter with tet operator sites (Lutz and Bujard, 1997)
   2681..2700    -  promoter       tight TRE promoter (fragment): Tet-responsive promoter PTight, consisting of seven tet operator sequences followed by the minimal CMV promoter
   2710..2730    -  promoter       PLtetO-1 promoter (fragment): modified phage lambda PL promoter with tet operator sites (Lutz and Bujard, 1997)
   2756..2775    -  promoter       PLtetO-1 promoter (fragment): modified phage lambda PL promoter with tet operator sites (Lutz and Bujard, 1997)
   2785..2804    -  promoter       PLtetO-1 promoter (fragment): modified phage lambda PL promoter with tet operator sites (Lutz and Bujard, 1997)
   2813..2832    -  promoter       tight TRE promoter (fragment): Tet-responsive promoter PTight, consisting of seven tet operator sequences followed by the minimal CMV promoter
   2858..2877    -  promoter       PLtetO-1 promoter (fragment): modified phage lambda PL promoter with tet operator sites (Lutz and Bujard, 1997)
   2887..2906    -  promoter       PLtetO-1 promoter (fragment): modified phage lambda PL promoter with tet operator sites (Lutz and Bujard, 1997)
   2916..2935    -  promoter       tight TRE promoter (fragment): Tet-responsive promoter PTight, consisting of seven tet operator sequences followed by the minimal CMV promoter
   2961..2980    -  promoter       PLtetO-1 promoter (fragment): modified phage lambda PL promoter with tet operator sites (Lutz and Bujard, 1997)
   2990..3009    -  promoter       PLtetO-1 promoter (fragment): modified phage lambda PL promoter with tet operator sites (Lutz and Bujard, 1997)
   3019..3039    -  promoter       PLtetO-1 promoter (fragment): modified phage lambda PL promoter with tet operator sites (Lutz and Bujard, 1997)
   3064..3083    -  promoter       PLtetO-1 promoter (fragment): modified phage lambda PL promoter with tet operator sites (Lutz and Bujard, 1997)
   3092..3112    -  protein_bind   tetracycline response element (fragment): contains seven copies of the tetracycline operator tetO tetracycline repressor TetR
   3123..3141    -  promoter       PLtetO-1 promoter (fragment): modified phage lambda PL promoter with tet operator sites (Lutz and Bujard, 1997)
   3166..3186    -  promoter       PLtetO-1 promoter (fragment): modified phage lambda PL promoter with tet operator sites (Lutz and Bujard, 1997)
   3197..3216    -  promoter       PLtetO-1 promoter (fragment): modified phage lambda PL promoter with tet operator sites (Lutz and Bujard, 1997)
   3225..3244    -  promoter       tight TRE promoter (fragment): Tet-responsive promoter PTight, consisting of seven tet operator sequences followed by the minimal CMV promoter
   3267..3289    -  promoter       PLtetO-1 promoter (fragment): modified phage lambda PL promoter with tet operator sites (Lutz and Bujard, 1997)
   3298..3318    -  promoter       PLtetO-1 promoter (fragment): modified phage lambda PL promoter with tet operator sites (Lutz and Bujard, 1997)
   3329..3350    -  promoter       H1-2O2 promoter (fragment): doxycycline-inducible variant of the human H1 RNA promoter (Henriksen et al., 2007)
   3374..3393    -  promoter       PLtetO-1 promoter (fragment): modified phage lambda PL promoter with tet operator sites (Lutz and Bujard, 1997)
   3403..3422    -  promoter       PLtetO-1 promoter (fragment): modified phage lambda PL promoter with tet operator sites (Lutz and Bujard, 1997)
   3432..3450    -  promoter       PLtetO-1 promoter (fragment): modified phage lambda PL promoter with tet operator sites (Lutz and Bujard, 1997)
   3477..3495    -  promoter       PLtetO-1 promoter (fragment): modified phage lambda PL promoter with tet operator sites (Lutz and Bujard, 1997)
   3505..3524    -  promoter       tight TRE promoter (fragment): Tet-responsive promoter PTight, consisting of seven tet operator sequences followed by the minimal CMV promoter
   3534..3553    -  promoter       tight TRE promoter (fragment): Tet-responsive promoter PTight, consisting of seven tet operator sequences followed by the minimal CMV promoter
   3578..3598    -  promoter       PLtetO-1 promoter (fragment): modified phage lambda PL promoter with tet operator sites (Lutz and Bujard, 1997)
   3609..3628    -  promoter       H1-2O2 promoter (fragment): doxycycline-inducible variant of the human H1 RNA promoter (Henriksen et al., 2007)
   3638..3656    -  protein_bind   tet operator: tetO; bacterial operator O2 for the tetR and tetA genes tetracycline repressor TetR
   3681..3701    -  promoter       PLtetO-1 promoter (fragment): modified phage lambda PL promoter with tet operator sites (Lutz and Bujard, 1997)
   3712..3731    -  promoter       PLtetO-1 promoter (fragment): modified phage lambda PL promoter with tet operator sites (Lutz and Bujard, 1997)
   3739..3759    -  promoter       PLtetO-1 promoter (fragment): modified phage lambda PL promoter with tet operator sites (Lutz and Bujard, 1997)
   3786..3805    -  promoter       PLtetO-1 promoter (fragment): modified phage lambda PL promoter with tet operator sites (Lutz and Bujard, 1997)
   3815..3833    -  protein_bind   tet operator: tetO; bacterial operator O2 for the tetR and tetA genes tetracycline repressor TetR
   3844..3863    -  promoter       PLtetO-1 promoter (fragment): modified phage lambda PL promoter with tet operator sites (Lutz and Bujard, 1997)
   3889..3910    -  promoter       H1-2O2 promoter (fragment): doxycycline-inducible variant of the human H1 RNA promoter (Henriksen et al., 2007)
   3917..3936    -  promoter       tight TRE promoter (fragment): Tet-responsive promoter PTight, consisting of seven tet operator sequences followed by the minimal CMV promoter
   3947..3966    -  promoter       PLtetO-1 promoter (fragment): modified phage lambda PL promoter with tet operator sites (Lutz and Bujard, 1997)
   3992..4010    -  promoter       PLtetO-1 promoter (fragment): modified phage lambda PL promoter with tet operator sites (Lutz and Bujard, 1997)
   4021..4040    -  promoter       PLtetO-1 promoter (fragment): modified phage lambda PL promoter with tet operator sites (Lutz and Bujard, 1997)
   4050..4068    -  promoter       PLtetO-1 promoter (fragment): modified phage lambda PL promoter with tet operator sites (Lutz and Bujard, 1997)
   4094..4113    -  promoter       tight TRE promoter (fragment): Tet-responsive promoter PTight, consisting of seven tet operator sequences followed by the minimal CMV promoter
   4124..4142    -  protein_bind   tet operator: tetO; bacterial operator O2 for the tetR and tetA genes tetracycline repressor TetR
   4153..4171    -  protein_bind   tet operator: tetO; bacterial operator O2 for the tetR and tetA genes tetracycline repressor TetR
   4196..4216    -  protein_bind   tetracycline response element (fragment): contains seven copies of the tetracycline operator tetO tetracycline repressor TetR
   4227..4246    -  promoter       PLtetO-1 promoter (fragment): modified phage lambda PL promoter with tet operator sites (Lutz and Bujard, 1997)
   4256..4274    -  promoter       PLtetO-1 promoter (fragment): modified phage lambda PL promoter with tet operator sites (Lutz and Bujard, 1997)
   4301..4319    -  protein_bind   tet operator: tetO; bacterial operator O2 for the tetR and tetA genes tetracycline repressor TetR
   4328..4348    -  protein_bind   tetracycline response element (fragment): contains seven copies of the tetracycline operator tetO tetracycline repressor TetR
   4358..4378    -  promoter       PLtetO-1 promoter (fragment): modified phage lambda PL promoter with tet operator sites (Lutz and Bujard, 1997)
   4402..4423    -  promoter       PLtetO-1 promoter (fragment): modified phage lambda PL promoter with tet operator sites (Lutz and Bujard, 1997)
   4433..4452    -  promoter       PLtetO-1 promoter (fragment): modified phage lambda PL promoter with tet operator sites (Lutz and Bujard, 1997)
   4462..4486    -  promoter       H1-2O2 promoter (fragment): doxycycline-inducible variant of the human H1 RNA promoter (Henriksen et al., 2007)
   4505..4525    -  promoter       PLtetO-1 promoter (fragment): modified phage lambda PL promoter with tet operator sites (Lutz and Bujard, 1997)
   4534..4555    -  promoter       PLtetO-1 promoter (fragment): modified phage lambda PL promoter with tet operator sites (Lutz and Bujard, 1997)
   4565..4588    -  promoter       H1-2O2 promoter (fragment): doxycycline-inducible variant of the human H1 RNA promoter (Henriksen et al., 2007)
   4608..4628    -  promoter       PLtetO-1 promoter (fragment): modified phage lambda PL promoter with tet operator sites (Lutz and Bujard, 1997)
   4637..4657    -  protein_bind   tetracycline response element (fragment): contains seven copies of the tetracycline operator tetO tetracycline repressor TetR
   4668..4686    -  promoter       PLtetO-1 promoter (fragment): modified phage lambda PL promoter with tet operator sites (Lutz and Bujard, 1997)
   4710..4731    -  promoter       PLtetO-1 promoter (fragment): modified phage lambda PL promoter with tet operator sites (Lutz and Bujard, 1997)
   4742..4760    -  promoter       PLtetO-1 promoter (fragment): modified phage lambda PL promoter with tet operator sites (Lutz and Bujard, 1997)
   4770..4789    -  promoter       tight TRE promoter (fragment): Tet-responsive promoter PTight, consisting of seven tet operator sequences followed by the minimal CMV promoter
   4809..4834    -  promoter       PLtetO-1 promoter (fragment): modified phage lambda PL promoter with tet operator sites (Lutz and Bujard, 1997)
   4845..4863    -  promoter       PLtetO-1 promoter (fragment): modified phage lambda PL promoter with tet operator sites (Lutz and Bujard, 1997)
   4873..4892    -  promoter       tight TRE promoter (fragment): Tet-responsive promoter PTight, consisting of seven tet operator sequences followed by the minimal CMV promoter
   4919..4937    -  protein_bind   tet operator: tetO; bacterial operator O2 for the tetR and tetA genes tetracycline repressor TetR
   4940..4966    -  promoter       tight TRE promoter (fragment): Tet-responsive promoter PTight, consisting of seven tet operator sequences followed by the minimal CMV promoter
   4977..4996    -  promoter       PLtetO-1 promoter (fragment): modified phage lambda PL promoter with tet operator sites (Lutz and Bujard, 1997)
   5020..5040    -  promoter       PLtetO-1 promoter (fragment): modified phage lambda PL promoter with tet operator sites (Lutz and Bujard, 1997)
   5049..5069    -  promoter       PLtetO-1 promoter (fragment): modified phage lambda PL promoter with tet operator sites (Lutz and Bujard, 1997)
   5080..5099    -  promoter       PLtetO-1 promoter (fragment): modified phage lambda PL promoter with tet operator sites (Lutz and Bujard, 1997)
   5124..5143    -  promoter       tight TRE promoter (fragment): Tet-responsive promoter PTight, consisting of seven tet operator sequences followed by the minimal CMV promoter
   5153..5172    -  promoter       tight TRE promoter (fragment): Tet-responsive promoter PTight, consisting of seven tet operator sequences followed by the minimal CMV promoter
   5183..5202    -  promoter       PLtetO-1 promoter (fragment): modified phage lambda PL promoter with tet operator sites (Lutz and Bujard, 1997)
   5228..5252    -  promoter       H1-2O2 promoter (fragment): doxycycline-inducible variant of the human H1 RNA promoter (Henriksen et al., 2007)
   5256..5275    -  promoter       tight TRE promoter (fragment): Tet-responsive promoter PTight, consisting of seven tet operator sequences followed by the minimal CMV promoter
   5286..5304    -  promoter       PLtetO-1 promoter (fragment): modified phage lambda PL promoter with tet operator sites (Lutz and Bujard, 1997)
   5330..5349    -  promoter       PLtetO-1 promoter (fragment): modified phage lambda PL promoter with tet operator sites (Lutz and Bujard, 1997)
   5359..5379    -  promoter       PLtetO-1 promoter (fragment): modified phage lambda PL promoter with tet operator sites (Lutz and Bujard, 1997)
   5389..5408    -  promoter       PLtetO-1 promoter (fragment): modified phage lambda PL promoter with tet operator sites (Lutz and Bujard, 1997)
   5434..5453    -  promoter       PLtetO-1 promoter (fragment): modified phage lambda PL promoter with tet operator sites (Lutz and Bujard, 1997)
   5463..5481    -  promoter       PLtetO-1 promoter (fragment): modified phage lambda PL promoter with tet operator sites (Lutz and Bujard, 1997)
   5492..5518    -  promoter       TPGI promoter (fragment): S. cerevisiae GAL1 promoter modified to contain two copies of the tet operator (Ellis et al., 2009)
   5536..5555    -  promoter       PLtetO-1 promoter (fragment): modified phage lambda PL promoter with tet operator sites (Lutz and Bujard, 1997)
   5566..5585    -  promoter       PLtetO-1 promoter (fragment): modified phage lambda PL promoter with tet operator sites (Lutz and Bujard, 1997)
   5594..5613    -  promoter       PLtetO-1 promoter (fragment): modified phage lambda PL promoter with tet operator sites (Lutz and Bujard, 1997)
   5680..5705    +  misc_feature   SA: splice acceptor site
   5708..5989    +  CDS            dnaE-N (fragment): DPO3A_SYNY3 - Experimental evidence at protein level: Swiss-Prot protein existence level 1. DNA polymerase III is a complex, multichain enzyme responsible for most of the replicative synthesis in bacteria. This DNA polymerase also exhibits 3' to 5' exonuclease activity. The alpha chain is the DNA polymerase (By similarity). From Synechocystis sp. (strain PCC 6803 / Kazusa).
   6071..6095    +  CDS            3xFLAG (fragment): three tandem FLAG® epitope tags
   6148..6172    +  CDS            3xFLAG (fragment): three tandem FLAG® epitope tags, followed by an enterokinase cleavage site
   6173..6952    +  CDS            aphA1: KKA1_ECOLX - Also known as nptI. Protein inferred from homology: Swiss-Prot protein existence level 3. Resistance to kanamycin and structurally-related aminoglycosides, including amikacin. From Escherichia coli.
   7151..7225    +  CDS            Nanog (fragment): NANOG_MOUSE - Also known as Ecat4, Enk. Experimental evidence at protein level: Swiss-Prot protein existence level 1. Transcription regulator involved in inner cell mass and embryonic stem (ES) cells proliferation and self-renewal (PubMed:25825768). Imposes pluripotency on ES cells and prevents their differentiation towards extraembryonic endoderm and trophectoderm lineages. Blocks bone morphogenetic protein-induced mesoderm differentiation of ES cells by physically interacting with SMAD1 and interfering with the recruitment of coactivators to the active SMAD transcriptional complexes. Acts as
   8023..8041    -  promoter       T3 promoter: promoter for bacteriophage T3 RNA polymerase
   8086..8102    -  protein_bind   lac operator: The lac repressor binds to the lac operator to inhibit transcription in E. coli. This inhibition can be relieved by adding lactose or isopropyl-β-D-thiogalactopyranoside (IPTG). lac repressor encoded by lacI
   8110..8140    -  promoter       lac promoter: promoter for the E. coli lac operon
   8155..8176    -  protein_bind   CAP binding site: CAP binding activates transcription in the presence of cAMP. E. coli catabolite activator protein
   8189..8279    -  CDS            lacI (fragment): lac repressor; lacI; The lac repressor binds to the lac operator to inhibit transcription in E. coli. This inhibition can be relieved by adding lactose or isopropyl-β-D-thiogalactopyranoside (IPTG).
   8457..9045    -  rep_origin     ori: high-copy-number ColE1/pMB1/pBR322/pUC origin of replication
   9216..10076   -  CDS            AmpR: β-lactamase; bla; confers resistance to ampicillin, carbenicillin, and related antibiotics
  10077..10180   -  promoter       AmpR promoter: bla
