[The description below was written by a language model from this plasmid's Addgene catalogue record and pLannotate feature annotations shown in this document.]
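Description:
pTV-Nanog_2-5prime-1000-24MS96T-3F_NeoR is a roughly 10.2 kb mouse gene-targeting (donor) plasmid built on the pEB2 backbone by Gibson assembly, designed to knock a STREAMING-tag cassette into the Nanog locus. It is maintained in E. coli as a high-copy plasmid through a ColE1/pUC-type origin with ampicillin selection (AmpR with its bla promoter). It also carries an f1 origin and the remnants of a lacZα/lac promoter cloning region flanked by T7 and T3 promoters. The catalogue lists neomycin (G418) as the marker for selecting targeted mammalian cells.

The insert is bounded on each side by mouse Nanog sequence, detected as short Nanog coding fragments at either end, consistent with homology arms that direct integration by homologous recombination. Between the arms the annotation shows a long, dense run of about a hundred tet operator-like hits. The annotation software labels these as fragments of various tet-regulated promoters, but they are best read as a tandem TetR-binding array, matching the "96T" in the name. The name also implies 24 MS2 repeats, which the feature table does not annotate. Downstream lie a splice acceptor, a fragment matching the Synechocystis DnaE N-terminal intein, 3xFLAG fragments ("3F") and an aminoglycoside phosphotransferase reading frame. That frame is annotated as aphA1 and presumably provides the G418 resistance. No dedicated mammalian promoter is annotated for it, which suggests that expression depends on the targeted locus.

According to the record, the plasmid is used to generate Nanog STREAMING-tag knock-in cells. The associated publication title links the system to studying how transcriptional regulatory factors relate in space and time to transcriptional activity.
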