Addgene plasmid #174882: pTV-Nanog_2-5prime-1000-24MS96T-3F_NeoR
Purpose: Targeting vector for generating Nanog STREAMING-tag KI cell
Depositing lab: Hiroshi Ochiai. Depositing organization: Hiroshima University. Publication: STREAMING-tag system reveals spatiotemporal relationships between transcriptional regulatory factors and transcriptional activity. Ohishi H, Shimada S, Uchino S, Li J, Sato Y, Shintani M, Owada H, Ohkawa Y, Pertsinidis A, Yamamoto T, Kimura H, Ochiai H. Nat Commun. 2022 Dec 20;13(1):7672. doi: 10.1038/s41467-022-35286-2. PubMed 36539402.
Backbone
  Vector backbone: pEB2
  Total vector size (bp): 10205
  Vector type: Mouse Targeting
  Selectable markers: Neomycin (select with G418)
Growth in bacteria
  Bacterial resistance: Ampicillin, 100 μg/mL
  Growth temperature: 37°C
  Growth strain: DH5alpha
  Copy number: High Copy
Gene/Insert
  Gene/Insert name: STREAMING-tag with homology arms for Nanog
  Species: Synthetic
  Cloning method: Gibson Cloning
  Sequencing primers: 5′ M13-fwr; 3′ M13-rev
Terms and licenses: Academic/Nonprofit Terms; Industry Terms: Not Available to Industry
How to cite: pTV-Nanog_2-5prime-1000-24MS96T-3F_NeoR was a gift from Hiroshi Ochiai (Addgene plasmid # 174882 ; http://n2t.net/addgene:174882 ; RRID:Addgene_174882)
